Addgene plasmid #25602: NIRF
Purpose: Bacterial expression for structure determination; may not be full ORF
Depositing lab: Cheryl Arrowsmith. Depositing organization: University of Toronto.
Backbone
  Vector backbone: pET28a-LIC
  Backbone manufacturer: SGC
  Backbone size w/o insert (bp): 7328
  Vector type: Bacterial Expression
Growth in bacteria
  Bacterial resistance: Kanamycin, 50 μg/mL
  Growth temperature: 37°C
  Growth strain: DH5alpha
  Copy number: Low Copy
Gene/Insert
  Gene/Insert name: NIRF (alt names: PDB: 1Z6U; Np95-like Ring Finger Protein Isoform B; DKFZp434B0920, DKFZp686G0837, MGC33463, NIRF, RNF107, RP11-472F14.2, URF2)
  Species: H. sapiens (human)
  Insert size (bp): 396
  Mutation: Contains Ring finger domain
  Entrez Gene: UHRF2 (a.k.a. NIRF, RNF107, TDRD23, URF2)
  Tag / fusion protein: His (N terminal on insert)
  Cloning method: Restriction Enzyme
  Sequencing primers: 5′ T7; 3′ T7-term
Terms and licenses: Academic/Nonprofit Terms; Industry Terms: Not Available to Industry
Depositor comments: PDB: 1Z6U http://www.thesgc.org/structures/1Z6U/
How to cite: NIRF was a gift from Cheryl Arrowsmith (Addgene plasmid # 25602 ; http://n2t.net/addgene:25602 ; RRID:Addgene_25602)
