[The description below was written by a language model from this plasmid's Addgene catalogue record.]
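Description:
NIRF is a bacterial expression plasmid built on pET28a-LIC, a ligation-independent-cloning derivative of the pET28a vector produced by a structural genomics group. It carries a short fragment of the human gene UHRF2 (also known as NIRF, RNF107 or URF2; Np95-like ring finger protein). The insert is only about 396 bp and is described as containing the RING finger domain, so it encodes an isolated domain rather than the full open reading frame, as the record itself cautions. The fragment is fused to an N-terminal His tag, which allows the recombinant protein to be purified by immobilised metal affinity chromatography.

The plasmid confers kanamycin resistance and is listed as low copy, with propagation in a standard cloning strain. No feature table is provided, so the promoter and other regulatory elements are not explicitly recorded. However, the listed sequencing primers (T7 forward and T7 terminator) fit the usual pET arrangement, in which the insert lies between a T7 promoter and T7 terminator and is expressed in E. coli hosts that supply T7 RNA polymerase. Although the backbone is a LIC vector, the cloning method is recorded as restriction enzyme; the record does not resolve this.

The stated purpose is bacterial production of protein for structure determination, and the depositor notes link the construct to a deposited crystal structure of this domain. It is therefore suited to producing the UHRF2 RING domain for structural, biophysical or biochemical work, such as studies of RING-type ubiquitin ligase domains.
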