>Addgene plasmid #25602 | NIRF | depositor partial sequence | sequence record 12006 | Author sequence
CCAAGTGCCTCCAAAGTGTACAAAGCATCAGATTCAGCAGAAGCAATTGAGGCTTTTCAACTAACTCCTC
AACAGCAACATCTCATCAGAGAAGATTGTCAAAACCAGAAGCTGTGGGATGAAGTGCTTTCACATCTTGT
GGAAGGACCAAATTTTCTGAAAAAATTGGAACAATCTTTTATGTGCGTTTGCTGTCAGGAGCTAGTTTAC
CAGCCTGTGACAACTGAGTGCTTCCACAATGTCTGTAAAGATTGTCTACAGCGCTCCTTTAAGGCACAGG
TTTTCTCCTGCCCTGCTTGCCGGCATGATCTTGGCCAGAATTACATCATGATTCCCAATGAGATTCTGCA
GACTCTACTTGACCTTTTCTTCCCTGGCTACAGCAAAGGACGATGA
