>Addgene plasmid #25602 | NIRF | addgene partial sequence | sequence record 31588 | 25602 with T7
AATAATTTTGTTTAACTTTAAGAAGGAGATATACCATGGGCAGCAGCCATCATCATCATCATCACAGCAG
CGGCCTGGTTCCGCGTGGTAGTCCAAGTGCCTCCAAAGTGTACAAAGCATCAGATTCAGCAGAAGCAATT
GAGGCTTTTCAACTAACTCCTCAACAGCAACATCTCATCAGAGAAGATTGTCAAAACCAGAAGCTGTGGG
ATGAAGTGCTTTCACATCTTGTGGAAGGACCAAATTTTCTGAAAAAATTGGAACAATCTTTTATGTGCGT
TTGCTGTCAGGAGCTAGTTTACCAGCCTGTGACAACTGAGTGCTTCCACAATGTCTGTAAAGATTGTCTA
CAGCGCTCCTTTAAGGCACAGGTTTTCTCCTGCCCTGCTTGCCGGCATGATCTTGGCCAGAATTACATCA
TGATTCCCAATGAGATTCTGCAGACTCTACTTGACCTTTTCTTCCCTGGCTACAGCAAAGGACGATGATG
ATGACGAAGCTTGCGGCCGCACTCGAGCACCACCACCACCACCACTGAGATCCGGCTGCTAACAAAGCCC
GAAAGGAAGCTGAGTTGGCTGCTGCCACCGCTGAGCAATAACTAGCATAACCCCTTGGGGCCTCTAAACG
GGTCTTGAGGGGTTTTTTGCTGAAAGGAGGAACTATATCCGGATTGGCGAATGGG
[124 nt withheld, positions 686-809]
CGCCGGCTTTCCCCGTCAAGC
